>Addgene plasmid #62354 | PLEXIN A2 (m2) | addgene partial sequence | sequence record 104306 | M13pUC-Fwd 5'-CCCAGTCACGACGTTGTAAAACG-3'
TGTAATACGACTCACTATAGGGCGAATTGGGCCCTCTAGATGCATGCTCGAGCGGCCGCCAGTGTGATGG
ATATCTGCAGAATTCGGCTTCCAAGTCCCACCAGCAGTATACTTTTGTGAATCCTTCTGTGCTGTCACTC
AGCCCGATCCGGGGACCAGAGTCAGGAGGTACCATGGTGACCATCACAGGCCATTACCTTGGTGCTGGGA
GCAGTGTGGCAGTGTACCTGGGCAATCAGACCTGTGAATTCTATGGGAGGTCAATGAATGAGATTGTATG
TGTTTCACCCCCATCATCCAATGGACTAGGACCAGTCCCTGTCTCCGTGAGTGTCGACAGAGCCCGGGTG
GATAGCAGTCTGCAGTTCGAGTATATAGATGACCCACGGGTCCAACGTATTGAGCCAGAGTGGAGTATCA
CTAGTGGGCACACACCCCTAACCATCACAGGCTTCAACTTGGATGTCATTCAGGAGCCCAGGGTCCGAGT
CAAATTTAATGGCAAAGAATCTGTCAATGTATGCACAGTGGTAAACACAACCACCCTCACCTGTCTGGCA
CCCTCTCTGACCAGTGACTACCGCCCAGGTCTGGACACTGTGGAACGGCCAGATGAGTTTGGATTTCTCT
TTAACAATGTTCAATCCTTACTCATCTATAACGACACCAAGTTCATCTACTACCCCAACCCAACGAAGCC
GAATTCCAGCACACTGGCGGCCGTTACTAGTGGATCCGAGCTCGGTACCAAGCTTGATGCATAGCTTGAG
TATTCTATAGTGTCACCTAAATAGCTTGGCGTAATCATGGTCATAGCTGTTTCCTGTGTGAAATTGTTAT
CCGCTCACAATTCCACACAACATACGAGCCGGAAGCATAAAGTGTAAAGCCTGGGGTGCCTAATGAGTGA
GCTAACTCACATTAATTGCGTTGCGCTCACTGCCCGCTTTCCAGTCGGGAAACCTGTCGTGCCAGCTGCA
TTAATGAATCGGCCAACGCGCGGGGAGAGGCGGTTTGCGTATTGGGCGCTCTTCCGCTTCCTCGCTCACT
GACTCGCTGCGCTCGGTCGTTCGGCTGCGGCGAGCGGTA
