>Addgene plasmid #62354 | PLEXIN A2 (m2) | addgene partial sequence | sequence record 104451 | M13pUC-Rev 5'-AGCGGATAACAATTTCACACAGG-3'
TGACCATGATTACGCCAAGCTATTTAGGTGACACTATAGAATACTCAAGCTATGCATCAAGCTTGGTACC
GAGCTCGGATCCACTAGTAACGGCCGCCAGTGTGCTGGAATTCGGCTTCGTTGGGTTGGGGTAGTAGATG
AACTTGGTGTCGTTATAGATGAGTAAGGATTGAACATTGTTAAAGAGAAATCCAAACTCATCTGGCCGTT
CCACAGTGTCCAGACCTGGGCGGTAGTCACTGGTCAGAGAGGGTGCCAGACAGGTGAGGGTGGTTGTGTT
TACCACTGTGCATACATTGACAGATTCTTTGCCATTAAATTTGACTCGGACCCTGGGCTCCTGAATGACA
TCCAAGTTGAAGCCTGTGATGGTTAGGGGTGTGTGCCCACTAGTGATACTCCACTCTGGCTCAATACGTT
GGACCCGTGGGTCATCTATATACTCGAACTGCAGACTGCTATCCACCCGGGCTCTGTCGACACTCACGGA
GACAGGGACTGGTCCTAGTCCATTGGATGATGGGGGTGAAACACATACAATCTCATTCATTGACCTCCCA
TAGAATTCACAGGTCTGATTGCCCAGGTACACTGCCACACTGCTCCCAGCACCAAGGTAATGGCCTGTGA
TGGTCACCATGGTACCTCCTGACTCTGGTCCCCGGATCGGGCTGAGTGACAGCACAGAAGGATTCACAAA
AGTATACTGCTGGTGGGACTTGGAAGCCGAATTCTGCAGATATCCATCACACTGGCGGCCGCTCGAGCAT
GCATCTAGAGGGCCCAATTCGCCCTATAGTGAGTCGTATTACAATTCACTGGCCGTCGTTTTACAACGTC
GTGACTGGGAAAACCCTGGCGTTACCCAACTTAATCGCCTTGCAGCACATCCCCCTTTCGCCAGCTGGCG
TAATAGCGAAGAGGCCCGCACCGATCGCCCTTCCCAACAGTTGCGCAGCCTGAATGGCGAATGG
[108 nt withheld, positions 975-1082]
