[The description below was written by a language model from this plasmid's Addgene catalogue record.]
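Description:
PLEXIN A2 (m2) is a riboprobe template plasmid built on the pCRII backbone, a small high-copy bacterial cloning vector. It is propagated in standard E. coli cloning strains under ampicillin selection. Although catalogued as a bacterial expression vector, its stated purpose is not protein production. It serves as a DNA template for in vitro transcription of a labelled RNA probe against mouse Plexin A2 (Plxna2), a member of the plexin family of semaphorin receptors.

The insert is a partial cDNA fragment of about 600 bp, recorded as corresponding to nucleotides 3471–4075 of the mouse Plxna2 reference mRNA. The listed insert size of 599 bp differs slightly from the span implied by those coordinates, and the record does not explain the difference. The fragment was cloned by restriction enzymes between NotI at the 5′ end and SacI at the 3′ end, and both sites remain intact. T7 and SP6 are listed as the flanking sequencing primers, consistent with the opposing phage RNA polymerase promoters that bracket the pCRII cloning site and allow either strand of the insert to be transcribed. According to the depositor's comment, antisense RNA is made by linearising the plasmid with NotI and transcribing with SP6 polymerase, which gives a run-off transcript complementary to the endogenous mRNA. The enzyme and polymerase combination for a sense control is not given.

Probes of this kind are typically used for in situ hybridisation to map Plxna2 expression in mouse tissues or embryos, though the record names no specific application beyond riboprobe synthesis. No feature table was supplied, so other backbone elements cannot be confirmed here.
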