Addgene plasmid #62354: PLEXIN A2 (m2)
Purpose: Riboprobe for in vitro transcription of Plexin A2 (m2)
Depositing lab: Christiana Ruhrberg. Depositing organization: University College London.
Backbone
  Vector backbone: pCRII
  Vector type: Bacterial Expression
Growth in bacteria
  Bacterial resistance: Ampicillin, 100 μg/mL
  Growth temperature: 37°C
  Growth strain: DH5alpha
  Copy number: High Copy
Gene/Insert
  Gene/Insert name: Plexin A2
  Species: M. musculus (mouse)
  Insert size (bp): 599
  Mutation: bp 3471-4075 of Genbank ref NM_008882.2
  Entrez Gene: Plxna2 (a.k.a. 2810428A13Rik, AA589422, AW457381, OCT, PlexA2, Plxn2, mKIAA0463)
  Cloning method: Restriction Enzyme; 5′ cloning site NotI (not destroyed); 3′ cloning site SacI (not destroyed)
  Sequencing primers: 5′ T7; 3′ SP6
Terms and licenses: Academic/Nonprofit Terms; Industry Terms: Not Available to Industry
Depositor comments: For antisense RNA transcription, use NotI and SP6
How to cite: PLEXIN A2 (m2) was a gift from Christiana Ruhrberg (Addgene plasmid # 62354 ; http://n2t.net/addgene:62354 ; RRID:Addgene_62354)
